Addgene plasmid #233436: APL0030 SFFV-bArrestin2-MCP (FLP-IN)
Purpose: SFFV driven ARRB2-tdMCP with a short linker
Depositing lab: Xiaojing Gao. Depositing organization: Stanford University. Publication: Post-transcriptional modular synthetic receptors. Zhang X, Mille-Fragoso LS, Kaseniit KE, Lee AP, Zhang M, Call CC, Hu Y, Xie Y, Gao XJ. Nat Chem Biol. 2025 Mar 28. doi: 10.1038/s41589-025-01872-w. PubMed 40155716.
Backbone
  Vector backbone: FLP-IN
  Vector type: Mammalian Expression
Growth in bacteria
  Bacterial resistance: Ampicillin, 100 μg/mL
  Growth temperature: 37°C
  Growth strain: DH5alpha
  Copy number: High Copy
Gene/Insert
  Gene/Insert name: ARRB2-tdMCP
  Species: Synthetic
  Mutation: WT
  Promoter: SFFV
  Cloning method: Gibson Cloning
Terms and licenses: Academic/Nonprofit Terms; Industry Terms: Not Available to Industry
Depositor comments: https://benchling.com/s/seq-qNqT6gxJe3hTlVrljmzy?m=slm-MWyX2aQZWpNDRJX5K432 for annotated sequence file. Please visit https://doi.org/10.1101/2024.05.03.592453 for bioRxiv preprint.
How to cite: APL0030 SFFV-bArrestin2-MCP (FLP-IN) was a gift from Xiaojing Gao (Addgene plasmid # 233436 ; http://n2t.net/addgene:233436 ; RRID:Addgene_233436)
