[The description below was written by a language model from this plasmid's Addgene catalogue record and pLannotate feature annotations shown in this document.]
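Description:
APL0030 SFFV-bArrestin2-MCP (FLP-IN) is a 6.8 kb mammalian expression plasmid built on a Flp-In-type backbone, designed for site-specific integration into host cells that carry a genomic FRT landing pad. In bacteria it is maintained by a high-copy ColE1/pUC origin and selected with ampicillin through the β-lactamase gene. Remnants of lac regulatory elements, a partial f1 origin and a bom fragment are carried over from the parental vector.

The payload is a fusion of human β-arrestin 2 (ARRB2) to a tandem-dimer MS2 coat protein (tdMCP) through a short linker. It is transcribed from the spleen focus-forming virus LTR (SFFV) promoter and terminated by the bovine growth hormone polyadenylation signal. The automated annotation marks only one MS2 capsid fragment downstream of ARRB2, but the unannotated gap between the two features is consistent with the first copy of the tandem dimer plus the linker. Downstream of the expression cassette, an FRT site immediately precedes a hygromycin resistance coding sequence followed by an SV40 polyadenylation signal. No functional promoter is annotated upstream of this gene. In the standard Flp-In arrangement, hygromycin resistance is expressed only after FLP-mediated recombination places the gene behind a promoter at the genomic FRT site, which allows selection of correctly integrated, single-copy stable lines.

β-arrestin 2 is recruited to activated, phosphorylated GPCRs, and MCP binds MS2 RNA hairpins, so the fusion can couple receptor activation to an RNA-binding module. This fits the associated work on post-transcriptional modular synthetic receptors, although the record does not describe the specific partner components or assay.
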