Features (pLannotate 1.2.2; 19 found; start..end, strand, type, name):
    145..1005    -  CDS            AmpR: β-lactamase; bla; confers resistance to ampicillin, carbenicillin, and related antibiotics
   1006..1110    -  promoter       AmpR promoter: bla
   1169..1221    -  misc_feature   bom (fragment): basis of mobility region from pBR322
   1392..1799    +  promoter       SFFV promoter: spleen focus-forming virus long terminal repeat (LTR) promoter
   1813..3039    +  CDS            ARRB2: ARRB2_HUMAN - Also known as ARB2, ARR2. Experimental evidence at protein level: Swiss-Prot protein existence level 1. Functions in regulating agonist-mediated G-protein coupled receptor (GPCR) signaling by mediating both receptor desensitization and resensitization processes. During homologous desensitization, beta- arrestins bind to the GPRK-phosphorylated receptor and sterically preclude its coupling to the cognate G-protein; the binding appears to require additional receptor determinants exposed only in the active receptor conformation. The beta-arrestins target many receptors for internali
   3430..3780    +  CDS            CAPSD_BPMS2 (fragment): Experimental evidence at protein level: Swiss-Prot protein existence level 1. Acts as a translational repressor of viral replicase synthesis late in infection. This latter function is the result of capsid protein interaction with an RNA hairpin which contains the replicase ribosome-binding site. From Escherichia phage MS2 (Bacteriophage MS2).
   3893..4117    +  polyA_signal   bGH poly(A) signal: bovine growth hormone polyadenylation signal
   4133..4156    +  polyA_signal   bGH poly(A) signal (fragment): bovine growth hormone polyadenylation signal
   4160..4181    +  promoter       SV40 promoter (fragment): SV40 enhancer and early promoter
   4202..4435    +  rep_origin     f1 ori (fragment) (sequence partly withheld): f1 bacteriophage origin of replication; arrow indicates direction of (+) strand synthesis
   4440..4487    +  protein_bind   FRT: FLP-mediated recombination occurs in the 8-bp core sequence TCTAGAAA (Turan and Bode, 2011). FLP recombinase from the Saccharomyces cerevisiae 2μ plasmid
   4495..5517    +  CDS            HygR: aminoglycoside phosphotransferase from E. coli; aph(4)-Ia; confers resistance to hygromycin
   5527..5652    +  CDS            ble (fragment): BLE_KLEPN - Experimental evidence at protein level: Swiss-Prot protein existence level 1. Binding protein with a strong affinity to the bleomycin family of antibiotics. Binds to CL990; an antimitotic-antibiotic compound. From Klebsiella pneumoniae.
   5647..5768    +  polyA_signal   SV40 poly(A) signal: SV40 polyadenylation signal
   5841..5857    -  protein_bind   lac operator: The lac repressor binds to the lac operator to inhibit transcription in E. coli. This inhibition can be relieved by adding lactose or isopropyl-β-D-thiogalactopyranoside (IPTG). lac repressor encoded by lacI
   5865..5895    -  promoter       lac promoter: promoter for the E. coli lac operon
   5910..5931    -  protein_bind   CAP binding site: CAP binding activates transcription in the presence of cAMP. E. coli catabolite activator protein
   5944..6036    -  CDS            lacI (fragment): lac repressor; lacI; The lac repressor binds to the lac operator to inhibit transcription in E. coli. This inhibition can be relieved by adding lactose or isopropyl-β-D-thiogalactopyranoside (IPTG).
   6219..6807    -  rep_origin     ori: high-copy-number ColE1/pMB1/pBR322/pUC origin of replication
>Addgene plasmid #233436 | APL0030 SFFV-bArrestin2-MCP (FLP-IN) | addgene full sequence | sequence record 467285 | Addgene NGS Result
GTCTGACGCTCAGTGGAACGAAAACTCACGTTAAGGGATTTTGGTCATGAGATTATCAAAAAGGATCTTC
ACCTAGATCCTTTTAAATTAAAAATGAAGTTTTAAATCAATCTAAAGTATATATGAGTAAACTTGGTCTG
ACAGTTACCAATGCTTAATCAGTGAGGCACCTATCTCAGCGATCTGTCTATTTCGTTCATCCATAGTTGC
CTGACTCCCCGTCGTGTAGATAACTACGATACGGGAGGGCTTACCATCTGGCCCCAGTGCTGCAATGATA
CCGCGAGACCCACGCTCACCGGCTCCAGATTTATCAGCAATAAACCAGCCAGCCGGAAGGGCCGAGCGCA
GAAGTGGTCCTGCAACTTTATCCGCCTCCATCCAGTCTATTAATTGTTGCCGGGAAGCTAGAGTAAGTAG
TTCGCCAGTTAATAGTTTGCGCAACGTTGTTGCCATTGCTACAGGCATCGTGGTGTCACGCTCGTCGTTT
GGTATGGCTTCATTCAGCTCCGGTTCCCAACGATCAAGGCGAGTTACATGATCCCCCATGTTGTGCAAAA
AAGCGGTTAGCTCCTTCGGTCCTCCGATCGTTGTCAGAAGTAAGTTGGCCGCAGTGTTATCACTCATGGT
TATGGCAGCACTGCATAATTCTCTTACTGTCATGCCATCCGTAAGATGCTTTTCTGTGACTGGTGAGTAC
TCAACCAAGTCATTCTGAGAATAGTGTATGCGGCGACCGAGTTGCTCTTGCCCGGCGTCAATACGGGATA
ATACCGCGCCACATAGCAGAACTTTAAAAGTGCTCATCATTGGAAAACGTTCTTCGGGGCGAAAACTCTC
AAGGATCTTACCGCTGTTGAGATCCAGTTCGATGTAACCCACTCGTGCACCCAACTGATCTTCAGCATCT
TTTACTTTCACCAGCGTTTCTGGGTGAGCAAAAACAGGAAGGCAAAATGCCGCAAAAAAGGGAATAAGGG
CGACACGGAAATGTTGAATACTCATACTCTTCCTTTTTCAATATTATTGAAGCATTTATCAGGGTTATTG
TCTCATGAGCGGATACATATTTGAATGTATTTAGAAAAATAAACAAATAGGGGTTCCGCGCACATTTCCC
CGAAAAGTGCCACCTGACGTCGACGGATCGGGAGATCTCCCGATCCCCTATGGTGCACTCTCAGTACAAT
CTGCTCTGATGCCGCATAGTTAAGCCAGTATCTGCTCCCTGCTTGTGTGTTGGAGGTCGCTGAGTAGTGC
GCGAGCAAAATTTAAGCTACAACAAGGCAAGGCTTGACCGACAATTGCCGATAAAATAAAAGATTTTATT
TAGTCTCCAGAAAAAGGGGGGAATGAAAGACCCCACCTGTAGGTTTGGCAAGCTAGCTGCAGTAACGCCA
TTTTGCAAGGCATGGAAAAATACCAAACCAAGAATAGAGAAGTTCAGATCAAGGGCGGGTACATGAAAAT
AGCTAACGTTGGGCCAAACAGGATATCTGCGGTGAGCAGTTTCGGCCCCGGCCCGGGGCCAAGAACAGAT
GGTCACCGCAGTTTCGGCCCCGGCCCGAGGCCAAGAACAGATGGTCCCCAGATATGGCCCAACCCTCAGC
AGTTTCTTAAGACCCATCAGATGTTTCCAGGCTCCCCCAAGGACCTGAAATGACCCTGCGCCTTATTTGA
ATTAACCAATCAGCCTGCTTCTCGCTTCTGTTCGCGCGCTTCTGCTTCCCGAGCTCTATAAAAGAGCTCA
CAACCCCTCACTCGGCGCGCCAGTCCTCCGACAGACTGAGTCGCCCGGGAAGCTTCGCCACCATGGGGGA
GAAACCCGGGACCAGGGTCTTCAAGAAGTCGAGCCCTAACTGCAAGCTCACCGTGTACTTGGGCAAGCGG
GACTTCGTAGATCACCTGGACAAAGTGGACCCTGTAGATGGCGTGGTGCTTGTGGACCCTGACTACCTGA
AGGACCGCAAAGTGTTTGTGACCCTCACCTGCGCCTTCCGCTATGGCCGTGAAGACCTGGATGTGCTGGG
CTTGTCCTTCCGCAAAGACCTGTTCATCGCCACCTACCAGGCCTTCCCCCCGGTGCCCAACCCACCCCGG
CCCCCCACCCGCCTGCAGGACCGGCTGCTGAGGAAGCTGGGCCAGCATGCCCACCCCTTCTTCTTCACCA
TACCCCAGAATCTTCCATGCTCCGTCACACTGCAGCCAGGCCCAGAGGATACAGGAAAGGCCTGCGGCGT
AGACTTTGAGATTCGAGCCTTCTGTGCTAAATCACTAGAAGAGAAAAGCCACAAAAGGAACTCTGTGCGG
CTGGTGATCCGAAAGGTGCAGTTCGCCCCGGAGAAACCCGGCCCCCAGCCTTCAGCCGAAACCACACGCC
ACTTCCTCATGTCTGACCGGTCCCTGCACCTCGAGGCTTCCCTGGACAAGGAGCTGTACTACCATGGGGA
GCCCCTCAATGTAAATGTCCACGTCACCAACAACTCCACCAAGACCGTCAAGAAGATCAAAGTCTCTGTG
AGACAGTACGCCGACATCTGCCTCTTCAGCACCGCCCAGTACAAGTGTCCTGTGGCTCAACTCGAACAAG
ATGACCAGGTATCTCCCAGCTCCACATTCTGTAAGGTGTACACCATAACCCCACTGCTCAGCGACAACCG
GGAGAAGCGGGGTCTCGCCCTGGATGGGAAACTCAAGCACGAGGACACCAACCTGGCTTCCAGCACCATC
GTGAAGGAGGGTGCCAACAAGGAGGTGCTGGGAATCCTGGTGTCCTACAGGGTCAAGGTGAAGCTGGTGG
TGTCTCGAGGCGGGGATGTCTCTGTGGAGCTGCCTTTTGTTCTTATGCACCCCAAGCCCCACGACCACAT
CCCCCTCCCCAGACCCCAGTCAGCCGCTCCGGAGACAGATGTCCCTGTGGACACCAACCTCATTGAATTT
GATACCAACTATGCCACAGATGATGACATTGTGTTTGAGGACTTTGCCCGGCTTCGGCTGAAGGGGATGA
AGGATGACGACTATGATGATCAACTCTGCGGCGGTGGTAGCGCTATGGCGAGCAACTTTACGCAATTTGT
GTTGGTTGACAATGGTGGCACCGGAGACGTAACTGTTGCGCCGAGCAATTTTGCGAACGGGATTGCAGAA
TGGATAAGTAGTAACAGCCGGAGTCAGGCATATAAAGTCACATGCTCAGTTCGCCAAAGTTCCGCACAGA
ACCGAAAATATACCATAAAGGTAGAAGTGCCAAAAGGGGCGTGGCGATCTTATCTTAATATGGAGCTTAC
GATCCCAATCTTTGCGACTAATTCAGACTGCGAGCTGATTGTCAAGGCCATGCAAGGTCTTTTGAAAGAC
GGTAACCCGATTCCCTCTGCGATCGCCGCCAACTCAGGAATATATGGTGGCGGAACCGGTGGCGGGTCCA
TGGCCTCCAATTTTACACAGTTTGTGCTCGTGGACAACGGCGGCACTGGAGACGTCACAGTAGCTCCAAG
TAACTTTGCGAATGGGATAGCCGAGTGGATCTCTTCCAATTCAAGATCACAAGCCTATAAGGTGACTTGT
AGTGTACGCCAATCTAGTGCCCAGAACCGGAAGTATACCATTAAAGTGGAGGTCCCCAAAGGTGCATGGC
GCTCATACTTGAATATGGAATTGACGATTCCGATATTTGCGACCAATAGCGACTGCGAGCTTATTGTAAA
AGCCATGCAAGGACTTCTGAAAGATGGCAACCCGATACCTTCCGCAATCGCTGCGAATAGCGGAATTTAC
TGAGCCGCTCGAGGAGGGCCCGAACAAAAACTCATCTCAGAAGAGGATCTGAATAGCGCCGTCGACCATC
ATCATAATCATCATTGAGTTTAAACCCGCTGATCAGCCTCGACTGTGCCTTCTAGTTGCCAGCCATCTGT
TGTTTGCCCCTCCCCCGTGCCTTCCTTGACCCTGGAAGGTGCCACTCCCACTGTCCTTTCCTAATAAAAT
GAGGAAATTGCATCGCATTGTCTGAGTAGGTGTCATTCTATTCTGGGGGGTGGGGTGGGGCAGGACAGCA
AGGGGGAGGATTGGGAAGACAATAGCAGGCATGCTGGGGATGCGGTGGGCTCTATGGAGATCTATCGATG
TTCTGGGGATGCGGTGGGCTCTATGGCTTCTGAGGCGGAAAGAACCAGCTGGGGCTCTAGGGGGTATCCC
C
[124 nt withheld, positions 4202-4325]
C
[91 nt withheld, positions 4327-4417]
AGGGTGATGGTTCACGTACCTAGAAGTTCCTATTCCGAAGTTCCTATTCTCTAGAAAGTATAGGAACTTC
CTTGGCCAAAAAGCCTGAACTCACCGCGACGTCTGTCGAGAAGTTTCTGATCGAAAAGTTCGACAGCGTC
TCCGACCTGATGCAGCTCTCGGAGGGCGAAGAATCTCGTGCTTTCAGCTTCGATGTAGGAGGGCGTGGAT
ATGTCCTGCGGGTAAATAGCTGCGCCGATGGTTTCTACAAAGATCGTTATGTTTATCGGCACTTTGCATC
GGCCGCGCTCCCGATTCCGGAAGTGCTTGACATTGGGGAATTCAGCGAGAGCCTGACCTATTGCATCTCC
CGCCGTGCACAGGGTGTCACGTTGCAAGACCTGCCTGAAACCGAACTGCCCGCTGTTCTGCAGCCGGTCG
CGGAGGCCATGGATGCGATCGCTGCGGCCGATCTTAGCCAGACGAGCGGGTTCGGCCCATTCGGACCGCA
AGGAATCGGTCAATACACTACATGGCGTGATTTCATATGCGCGATTGCTGATCCCCATGTGTATCACTGG
CAAACTGTGATGGACGACACCGTCAGTGCGTCCGTCGCGCAGGCTCTCGATGAGCTGATGCTTTGGGCCG
AGGACTGCCCCGAAGTCCGGCACCTCGTGCACGCGGATTTCGGCTCCAACAATGTCCTGACGGACAATGG
CCGCATAACAGCGGTCATTGACTGGAGCGAGGCGATGTTCGGGGATTCCCAATACGAGGTCGCCAACATC
TTCTTCTGGAGGCCGTGGTTGGCTTGTATGGAGCAGCAGACGCGCTACTTCGAGCGGAGGCATCCGGAGC
TTGCAGGATCGCCGCGGCTCCGGGCGTATATGCTCCGCATTGGTCTTGACCAACTCTATCAGAGCTTGGT
TGACGGCAATTTCGATGATGCAGCTTGGGCGCAGGGTCGATGCGACGCAATCGTCCGATCCGGAGCCGGG
ACTGTCGGGCGTACACAAATCGCCCGCAGAAGCGCGGCCGTCTGGACCGATGGCTGTGTAGAAGTACTCG
CCGATAGTGGAAACCGACGCCCCAGCACTCGTCCGAGGGCAAAGGAATAGCACGTACTACGAGATTTCGA
TTCCACCGCCGCCTTCTATGAAAGGTTGGGCTTCGGAATCGTTTTCCGGGACGCCGGCTGGATGATCCTC
CAGCGCGGGGATCTCATGCTGGAGTTCTTCGCCCACCCCAACTTGTTTATTGCAGCTTATAATGGTTACA
AATAAAGCAATAGCATCACAAATTTCACAAATAAAGCATTTTTTTCACTGCATTCTAGTTGTGGTTTGTC
CAAACTCATCAATGTATCTTATCATGTCTGTATACCGTCGACCTCTAGCTAGAGCTTGGCGTAATCATGG
TCATAGCTGTTTCCTGTGTGAAATTGTTATCCGCTCACAATTCCACACAACATACGAGCCGGAAGCATAA
AGTGTAAAGCCTGGGGTGCCTAATGAGTGAGCTAACTCACATTAATTGCGTTGCGCTCACTGCCCGCTTT
CCAGTCGGGAAACCTGTCGTGCCAGCTGCATTAATGAATCGGCCAACGCGCGGGGAGAGGCGGTTTGCGT
ATTGGGCGCTCTTCCGCTTCCTCGCTCACTGACTCGCTGCGCTCGGTCGTTCGGCTGCGGCGAGCGGTAT
CAGCTCACTCAAAGGCGGTAATACGGTTATCCACAGAATCAGGGGATAACGCAGGAAAGAACATGTGAGC
AAAAGGCCAGCAAAAGGCCAGGAACCGTAAAAAGGCCGCGTTGCTGGCGTTTTTCCATAGGCTCCGCCCC
CCTGACGAGCATCACAAAAATCGACGCTCAAGTCAGAGGTGGCGAAACCCGACAGGACTATAAAGATACC
AGGCGTTTCCCCCTGGAAGCTCCCTCGTGCGCTCTCCTGTTCCGACCCTGCCGCTTACCGGATACCTGTC
CGCCTTTCTCCCTTCGGGAAGCGTGGCGCTTTCTCATAGCTCACGCTGTAGGTATCTCAGTTCGGTGTAG
GTCGTTCGCTCCAAGCTGGGCTGTGTGCACGAACCCCCCGTTCAGCCCGACCGCTGCGCCTTATCCGGTA
ACTATCGTCTTGAGTCCAACCCGGTAAGACACGACTTATCGCCACTGGCAGCAGCCACTGGTAACAGGAT
TAGCAGAGCGAGGTATGTAGGCGGTGCTACAGAGTTCTTGAAGTGGTGGCCTAACTACGGCTACACTAGA
AGAACAGTATTTGGTATCTGCGCTCTGCTGAAGCCAGTTACCTTCGGAAAAAGAGTTGGTAGCTCTTGAT
CCGGCAAACAAACCACCGCTGGTAGCGGTGGTTTTTTTGTTTGCAAGCAGCAGATTACGCGCAGAAAAAA
AGGATCTCAAGAAGATCCTTTGATCTTTTCTACGGG
